Addgene plasmid #116392: pHAGE-FGFR4-M708I
Purpose: Lentiviral expression of FGFR4 M708I
Depositing lab: Gordon Mills & Kenneth Scott. Depositing organization: Baylor College of Medicine. Publication: Systematic Functional Annotation of Somatic Mutations in Cancer. Ng PK, Li J, Jeong KJ, Shao S, Chen H, Tsang YH, Sengupta S, Wang Z, Bhavana VH, Tran R, Soewito S, Minussi DC, Moreno D, Kong K, Dogruluk T, Lu H, Gao J, Tokheim C, Zhou DC, Johnson AM, Zeng J, Ip CKM, Ju Z, Wester M, Yu S, Li Y, Vellano CP, Schultz N, Karchin R, Ding L, Lu Y, Cheung LWT, Chen K, Shaw KR, Meric-Bernstam F, Scott KL, Yi S, Sahni N, Liang H, Mills GB. Cancer Cell. 2018 Mar 12;33(3):450-462.e10. doi: 10.1016/j.ccell.2018.01.021. PubMed 29533785.
Backbone
  Vector backbone: pHAGE
  Vector type: Lentiviral
Growth in bacteria
  Bacterial resistance: Ampicillin, 100 μg/mL
  Growth temperature: 37°C
  Growth strain: Stbl3
  Copy number: High Copy
Gene/Insert
  Gene/Insert name: FGFR4
  Species: H. sapiens (human)
  Mutation: M708I
  Entrez Gene: FGFR4 (a.k.a. CD334, JTK2, TKF)
  Cloning method: Gateway Cloning
Terms and licenses: Academic/Nonprofit Terms; Industry Terms: Not Available to Industry
How to cite: pHAGE-FGFR4-M708I was a gift from Gordon Mills & Kenneth Scott (Addgene plasmid # 116392 ; http://n2t.net/addgene:116392 ; RRID:Addgene_116392)
