[The description below was written by a language model from this plasmid's Addgene catalogue record and pLannotate feature annotations shown in this document.]
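Description:
pHAGE-FGFR4-M708I is a lentiviral expression plasmid built on the pHAGE backbone that carries the human FGFR4 open reading frame with the M708I substitution. FGFR4 is a receptor tyrosine kinase for fibroblast growth factors. The construct comes from a collection made for systematic functional annotation of somatic cancer mutations. In E. coli it is maintained through a high-copy ColE1/pUC-type origin and selected with ampicillin via the β-lactamase gene. The backbone also retains small remnants of lac regulatory sequences, an SV40 origin and an SV40 poly(A) signal, which have no evident role in the payload.

The sequence record is a circular map numbered from the insert, so the EF-1α promoter annotated at the end of the record lies directly upstream of the FGFR4 coding sequence. The insert was introduced by Gateway recombination and is flanked by attB1 and attB2 sites. A V5 epitope sequence follows attB2, but the record does not say whether it is translated in frame with FGFR4, which depends on whether the insert keeps its stop codon. Downstream, an EMCV IRES drives EGFP from the same transcript, so transduced cells can be identified or sorted by fluorescence, and a WPRE enhances transcript expression.

The viral elements comprise a truncated HIV-1 5' LTR, the Ψ packaging signal with a partial gag sequence, the RRE for Rev-dependent export, the cPPT/CTS and a self-inactivating ΔU3 3' LTR. This arrangement requires packaging functions supplied in trans and gives stable integration with constitutive expression of the mutant receptor in mammalian cells, for example to compare its signalling or growth effects with wild-type FGFR4.
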