Features (pLannotate 1.2.2; 27 found; start..end, strand, type, name):
     20..44      +  protein_bind   attB1: mutant version of attB; recombination site for the Gateway® BP reaction BP Clonase™
     50..2455    +  CDS            FGFR4: FGFR4_HUMAN - Also known as JTK2, TKF. Experimental evidence at protein level: Swiss-Prot protein existence level 1. Tyrosine-protein kinase that acts as cell-surface receptor for fibroblast growth factors and plays a role in the regulation of cell proliferation, differentiation and migration, and in regulation of lipid metabolism, bile acid biosynthesis, glucose uptake, vitamin D metabolism and phosphate homeostasis. Required for normal down- regulation of the expression of CYP7A1, the rate-limiting enzyme in bile acid synthesis, in response to FGF19. Phosphorylates PLCG1 and FRS2. Ligand bin
   2460..2484    -  protein_bind   attB2: mutant version of attB; recombination site for the Gateway® BP reaction BP Clonase™
   2537..2578    +  CDS            V5 tag: epitope tag from simian virus 5
   2704..3166    +  misc_feature   IRES: internal ribosome entry site (IRES) of the encephalomyocarditis virus (EMCV)
   3180..3899    +  CDS            EGFP: the original enhanced GFP (Yang et al., 1996) mammalian codon-optimized
   3913..4501    +  misc_feature   WPRE: woodchuck hepatitis virus posttranscriptional regulatory element
   4509..4574    +  CDS            nef (fragment): NEF_HV1Z2 - Experimental evidence at protein level: Swiss-Prot protein existence level 1. Extracellular Nef protein targets CD4(+) T-lymphocytes for apoptosis by interacting with CXCR4 surface receptors. From Human immunodeficiency virus type 1 group M subtype D (isolate Z2/CDC-Z34) (HIV-1).
   4576..4809    +  LTR            3' LTR (ΔU3): self-inactivating 3' long terminal repeat (LTR) from HIV-1
   5014..5118    +  promoter       AmpR promoter: bla
   5119..5979    +  CDS            AmpR: β-lactamase; bla; confers resistance to ampicillin, carbenicillin, and related antibiotics
   6150..6738    +  rep_origin     ori: high-copy-number ColE1/pMB1/pBR322/pUC origin of replication
   6921..6975    +  CDS            lacI (fragment): lac repressor; lacI; The lac repressor binds to the lac operator to inhibit transcription in E. coli. This inhibition can be relieved by adding lactose or isopropyl-β-D-thiogalactopyranoside (IPTG).
   6981..7074    +  rep_origin     SV40 ori (fragment): SV40 origin of replication
   7099..7136    +  CDS            lacI (fragment): lac repressor; lacI; The lac repressor binds to the lac operator to inhibit transcription in E. coli. This inhibition can be relieved by adding lactose or isopropyl-β-D-thiogalactopyranoside (IPTG).
   7149..7170    +  protein_bind   CAP binding site: CAP binding activates transcription in the presence of cAMP. E. coli catabolite activator protein
   7185..7215    +  promoter       lac promoter: promoter for the E. coli lac operon
   7219..7241    +  protein_bind   lac operator (fragment): The lac repressor binds to the lac operator to inhibit transcription in E. coli. This inhibition can be relieved by adding lactose or isopropyl-β-D-thiogalactopyranoside (IPTG). lac repressor encoded by lacI
   7273..7356    +  polyA_signal   SV40 poly(A) signal (fragment): SV40 polyadenylation signal
   7523..7852    +  CDS            nef (fragment): NEF_HV1BR - Experimental evidence at protein level: Swiss-Prot protein existence level 1. Extracellular Nef protein targets CD4(+) T-lymphocytes for apoptosis by interacting with CXCR4 surface receptors (PubMed:14990729). From Human immunodeficiency virus type 1 group M subtype B (isolate BRU/LAI) (HIV-1).
   7900..8157    +  LTR            5' LTR (truncated): truncated 5' long terminal repeat (LTR) from HIV-1
   8204..8329    +  misc_feature   HIV-1 Ψ: packaging signal of human immunodeficiency virus type 1
   8313..8651    +  CDS            HIV-1 gag (fragment): gag protein from human immunodeficiency virus 1; gag
   8826..9059    +  misc_feature   RRE: The Rev response element (RRE) of HIV-1 allows for Rev-dependent mRNA export from the nucleus to the cytoplasm.
   9436..9536    +  CDS            Rev (fragment): human immunodeficiency virus 1 (HIV-1) Rev protein; rev; enhances nuclear export of unspliced and incompletely spliced viral mRNAs
   9581..9698    +  misc_feature   cPPT/CTS: central polypurine tract and central termination sequence of HIV-1
   9746..10924   +  promoter       EF-1α promoter: strong constitutive promoter for human elongation factor EF-1α
>Addgene plasmid #116392 | pHAGE-FGFR4-M708I | addgene full sequence | sequence record 250721 | Addgene NGS Result
AGCGGCCCTGCAGATATCAACAAGTTTGTACAAAAAAGCAGGCTCCACCATGCGGCTGCTGCTGGCCCTG
TTGGGGGTCCTGCTGAGTGTGCCTGGGCCTCCAGTCTTGTCCCTGGAGGCCTCTGAGGAAGTGGAGCTTG
AGCCCTGCCTGGCTCCCAGCCTGGAGCAGCAAGAGCAGGAGCTGACAGTAGCCCTTGGGCAGCCTGTGCG
TCTGTGCTGTGGGCGGGCTGAGCGTGGTGGCCACTGGTACAAGGAGGGCAGTCGCCTGGCACCTGCTGGC
CGTGTACGGGGCTGGAGGGGCCGCCTAGAGATTGCCAGCTTCCTACCTGAGGATGCTGGCCGCTACCTCT
GCCTGGCACGAGGCTCCATGATCGTCCTGCAGAATCTCACCTTGATTACAGGTGACTCCTTGACCTCCAG
CAACGATGATGAGGACCCCAAGTCCCATAGGGACCCCTCGAATAGGCACAGTTACCCCCAGCAAGCACCC
TACTGGACACACCCCCAGCGCATGGAGAAGAAACTGCATGCAGTACCTGCGGGGAACACCGTCAAGTTCC
GCTGTCCAGCTGCAGGCAACCCCACGCCCACCATCCGCTGGCTTAAGGATGGACAGGCCTTTCATGGGGA
GAACCGCATTGGAGGCATTCGGCTGCGCCATCAGCACTGGAGTCTCGTGATGGAGAGCGTGGTGCCCTCG
GACCGCGGCACATACACCTGCCTGGTAGAGAACGCTGTGGGCAGCATCCGCTATAACTACCTGCTAGATG
TGCTGGAGCGGTCCCCGCACCGGCCCATCCTGCAGGCCGGGCTCCCGGCCAACACCACAGCCGTGGTGGG
CAGCGACGTGGAGCTGCTGTGCAAGGTGTACAGCGATGCCCAGCCCCACATCCAGTGGCTGAAGCACATC
GTCATCAACGGCAGCAGCTTCGGAGCCGACGGTTTCCCCTATGTGCAAGTCCTAAAGACTGCAGACATCA
ATAGCTCAGAGGTGGAGGTCCTGTACCTGCGGAACGTGTCAGCCGAGGACGCAGGCGAGTACACCTGCCT
CGCAGGCAATTCCATCGGCCTCTCCTACCAGTCTGCCTGGCTCACGGTGCTGCCAGAGGAGGACCCCACA
TGGACCGCAGCAGCGCCCGAGGCCAGGTATACGGACATCATCCTGTACGCGTCGGGCTCCCTGGCCTTGG
CTGTGCTCCTGCTGCTGGCCGGGCTGTATCGAGGGCAGGCGCTCCACGGCCGGCACCCCCGCCCGCCCGC
CACTGTGCAGAAGCTCTCCCGCTTCCCTCTGGCCCGACAGTTCTCCCTGGAGTCAGGCTCTTCCGGCAAG
TCAAGCTCATCCCTGGTACGAGGCGTGCGTCTCTCCTCCAGCGGCCCCGCCTTGCTCGCCGGCCTCGTGA
GTCTAGATCTACCTCTCGACCCACTATGGGAGTTCCCCCGGGACAGGCTGGTGCTTGGGAAGCCCCTAGG
CGAGGGCTGCTTTGGCCAGGTAGTACGTGCAGAGGCCTTTGGCATGGACCCTGCCCGGCCTGACCAAGCC
AGCACTGTGGCCGTCAAGATGCTCAAAGACAACGCCTCTGACAAGGACCTGGCCGACCTGGTCTCGGAGA
TGGAGGTGATGAAGCTGATCGGCCGACACAAGAACATCATCAACCTGCTTGGTGTCTGCACCCAGGAAGG
GCCCCTGTACGTGATCGTGGAGTGCGCCGCCAAGGGAAACCTGCGGGAGTTCCTGCGGGCCCGGCGCCCC
CCAGGCCCCGACCTCAGCCCCGACGGTCCTCGGAGCAGTGAGGGGCCGCTCTCCTTCCCAGTCCTGGTCT
CCTGCGCCTACCAGGTGGCCCGAGGCATGCAGTATCTGGAGTCCCGGAAGTGTATCCACCGGGACCTGGC
TGCCCGCAATGTGCTGGTGACTGAGGACAATGTGATGAAGATTGCTGACTTTGGGCTGGCCCGCGGCGTC
CACCACATTGACTACTATAAGAAAACCAGCAACGGCCGCCTGCCTGTGAAGTGGATGGCGCCCGAGGCCT
TGTTTGACCGGGTGTACACACACCAGAGTGACGTGTGGTCTTTTGGGATCCTGCTATGGGAGATCTTCAC
CCTCGGGGGCTCCCCGTATCCTGGCATCCCGGTGGAGGAGCTGTTCTCGCTGCTGCGGGAGGGACATCGG
ATAGACCGACCCCCACACTGCCCCCCAGAGCTGTACGGGCTGATGCGTGAGTGCTGGCACGCAGCGCCCT
CCCAGAGGCCTACCTTCAAGCAGCTGGTGGAGGCGCTGGACAAGGTCCTGCTGGCCGTCTCTGAGGAGTA
CCTCGACCTCCGCCTGACCTTCGGACCCTATTCCCCCTCTGGTGGGGACGCCAGCAGCACCTGCTCCTCC
AGCGATTCTGTCTTCAGCCACGACCCCCTGCCATTGGGATCCAGCTCCTTCCCCTTCGGGTCTGGGGTGC
AGACATAGGACCCAGCTTTCTTGTACAAAGTGGTTGATATCCAGCACAGTGGCGGCCGCTCGAGTCTAGA
GGGCCCGCGGTTCGAAGGTAAGCCTATCCCTAACCCTCTCCTCGGTCTCGATTCTACGCGTACCGGTTAG
TAATGAGATCCCTCCCCCCCCCCTAACGTTACTGGCCGAAGCCGCTTGGAATAAGGCCGGTGTGCGTTTG
TCTATATGTTATTTTCCACCATATTGCCGTCTTTTGGCAATGTGAGGGCCCGGAAACCTGGCCCTGTCTT
CTTGACGAGCATTCCTAGGGGTCTTTCCCCTCTCGCCAAAGGAATGCAAGGTCTGTTGAATGTCGTGAAG
GAAGCAGTTCCTCTGGAAGCTTCTTGAAGACAAACAACGTCTGTAGCGACCCTTTGCAGGCAGCGGAACC
CCCCACCTGGCGACAGGTGCCTCTGCGGCCAAAAGCCACGTGTATAAGATACACCTGCAAAGGCGGCACA
ACCCCAGTGCCACGTTGTGAGTTGGATAGTTGTGGAAAGAGTCAAATGGCTCTCCTCAAGCGTATTCAAC
AAGGGGCTGAAGGATGCCCAGAAGGTACCCCATTGTATGGGATCTGATCTGGGGCCTCGGTGCACATGCT
TTACATGTGTTTAGTCGAGGTTAAAAAAACGTCTAGGCCCCCCGAACCACGGGGACGTGGTTTTCCTTTG
AAAAACACGATGATAATATGGCCACACATATGGTGAGCAAGGGCGAGGAGCTGTTCACCGGGGTGGTGCC
CATCCTGGTCGAGCTGGACGGCGACGTAAACGGCCACAAGTTCAGCGTGTCCGGCGAGGGCGAGGGCGAT
GCCACCTACGGCAAGCTGACCCTGAAGTTCATCTGCACCACCGGCAAGCTGCCCGTGCCCTGGCCCACCC
TCGTGACCACCCTGACCTACGGCGTGCAGTGCTTCAGCCGCTACCCCGACCACATGAAGCAGCACGACTT
CTTCAAGTCCGCCATGCCCGAAGGCTACGTCCAGGAGCGCACCATCTTCTTCAAGGACGACGGCAACTAC
AAGACCCGCGCCGAGGTGAAGTTCGAGGGCGACACCCTGGTGAACCGCATCGAGCTGAAGGGCATCGACT
TCAAGGAGGACGGCAACATCCTGGGGCACAAGCTGGAGTACAACTACAACAGCCACAACGTCTATATCAT
GGCCGACAAGCAGAAGAACGGCATCAAGGTGAACTTCAAGATCCGCCACAACATCGAGGACGGCAGCGTG
CAGCTCGCCGACCACTACCAGCAGAACACCCCCATCGGCGACGGCCCCGTGCTGCTGCCCGACAACCACT
ACCTGAGCACCCAGTCCGCCCTGAGCAAAGACCCCAACGAGAAGCGCGATCACATGGTCCTGCTGGAGTT
CGTGACCGCCGCCGGGATCACTCTCGGCATGGACGAGCTGTACAAGTAAATCGATAGATCCTAATCAACC
TCTGGATTACAAAATTTGTGAAAGATTGACTGGTATTCTTAACTATGTTGCTCCTTTTACGCTATGTGGA
TACGCTGCTTTAATGCCTTTGTATCATGCTATTGCTTCCCGTATGGCTTTCATTTTCTCCTCCTTGTATA
AATCCTGGTTGCTGTCTCTTTATGAGGAGTTGTGGCCCGTTGTCAGGCAACGTGGCGTGGTGTGCACTGT
GTTTGCTGACGCAACCCCCACTGGTTGGGGCATTGCCACCACCTGTCAGCTCCTTTCCGGGACTTTCGCT
TTCCCCCTCCCTATTGCCACGGCGGAACTCATCGCCGCCTGCCTTGCCCGCTGCTGGACAGGGGCTCGGC
TGTTGGGCACTGACAATTCCGTGGTGTTGTCGGGGAAATCATCGTCCTTTCCTTGGCTGCTCGCCTGTGT
TGCCACCTGGATTCTGCGCGGGACGTCCTTCTGCTACGTCCCTTCGGCCCTCAATCCAGCGGACCTTCCT
TCCCGCGGCCTGCTGCCGGCTCTGCGGCCTCTTCCGCGTCTTCGCCTTCGCCCTCAGACGAGTCGGATCT
CCCTTTGGGCCGCCTCCCCGCCTGAGATCCTTTAAGACCAATGACTTACAAGGCAGCTGTAGATCTTAGC
CACTTTTTAAAAGAAAAGGGGGGACTGGAAGGGCTAATTCACTCCCAACGAAGACAAGATCTGCTTTTTG
CTTGTACTGGGTCTCTCTGGTTAGACCAGATCTGAGCCTGGGAGCTCTCTGGCTAACTAGGGAACCCACT
GCTTAAGCCTCAATAAAGCTTGCCTTGAGTGCTTCAAGTAGTGTGTGCCCGTCTGTTGTGTGACTCTGGT
AACTAGAGATCCCTCAGACCCTTTTAGTCAGTGTGGAAAATCTCTAGCAGTAGTAGTTCATGTCATCTTA
TTATTCAGTATTTATAACTTGCAAAGAAATGAATATCAGAGAGTGAGAGGCCCGGGTTAATTAAGGAAAG
GGCTAGATCATTCTTGAAGACGAAAGGGCCTCGTGATACGCCTATTTTTATAGGTTAATGTCATGATAAT
AATGGTTTCTTAGACGTCAGGTGGCACTTTTCGGGGAAATGTGCGCGGAACCCCTATTTGTTTATTTTTC
TAAATACATTCAAATATGTATCCGCTCATGAGACAATAACCCTGATAAATGCTTCAATAATATTGAAAAA
GGAAGAGTATGAGTATTCAACATTTCCGTGTCGCCCTTATTCCCTTTTTTGCGGCATTTTGCCTTCCTGT
TTTTGCTCACCCAGAAACGCTGGTGAAAGTAAAAGATGCTGAAGATCAGTTGGGTGCACGAGTGGGTTAC
ATCGAACTGGATCTCAACAGCGGTAAGATCCTTGAGAGTTTTCGCCCCGAAGAACGTTTTCCAATGATGA
GCACTTTTAAAGTTCTGCTATGTGGCGCGGTATTATCCCGTGTTGACGCCGGGCAAGAGCAACTCGGTCG
CCGCATACACTATTCTCAGAATGACTTGGTTGAGTACTCACCAGTCACAGAAAAGCATCTTACGGATGGC
ATGACAGTAAGAGAATTATGCAGTGCTGCCATAACCATGAGTGATAACACTGCGGCCAACTTACTTCTGA
CAACGATCGGAGGACCGAAGGAGCTAACCGCTTTTTTGCACAACATGGGGGATCATGTAACTCGCCTTGA
TCGTTGGGAACCGGAGCTGAATGAAGCCATACCAAACGACGAGCGTGACACCACGATGCCTGTAGCAATG
GCAACAACGTTGCGCAAACTATTAACTGGCGAACTACTTACTCTAGCTTCCCGGCAACAATTAATAGACT
GGATGGAGGCGGATAAAGTTGCAGGACCACTTCTGCGCTCGGCCCTTCCGGCTGGCTGGTTTATTGCTGA
TAAATCTGGAGCCGGTGAGCGTGGGTCTCGCGGTATCATTGCAGCACTGGGGCCAGATGGTAAGCCCTCC
CGTATCGTAGTTATCTACACGACGGGGAGTCAGGCAACTATGGATGAACGAAATAGACAGATCGCTGAGA
TAGGTGCCTCACTGATTAAGCATTGGTAACTGTCAGACCAAGTTTACTCATATATACTTTAGATTGATTT
AAAACTTCATTTTTAATTTAAAAGGATCTAGGTGAAGATCCTTTTTGATAATCTCATGACCAAAATCCCT
TAACGTGAGTTTTCGTTCCACTGAGCGTCAGACCCCGTAGAAAAGATCAAAGGATCTTCTTGAGATCCTT
TTTTTCTGCGCGTAATCTGCTGCTTGCAAACAAAAAAACCACCGCTACCAGCGGTGGTTTGTTTGCCGGA
TCAAGAGCTACCAACTCTTTTTCCGAAGGTAACTGGCTTCAGCAGAGCGCAGATACCAAATACTGTTCTT
CTAGTGTAGCCGTAGTTAGGCCACCACTTCAAGAACTCTGTAGCACCGCCTACATACCTCGCTCTGCTAA
TCCTGTTACCAGTGGCTGCTGCCAGTGGCGATAAGTCGTGTCTTACCGGGTTGGACTCAAGACGATAGTT
ACCGGATAAGGCGCAGCGGTCGGGCTGAACGGGGGGTTCGTGCACACAGCCCAGCTTGGAGCGAACGACC
TACACCGAACTGAGATACCTACAGCGTGAGCTATGAGAAAGCGCCACGCTTCCCGAAGGGAGAAAGGCGG
ACAGGTATCCGGTAAGCGGCAGGGTCGGAACAGGAGAGCGCACGAGGGAGCTTCCAGGGGGAAACGCCTG
GTATCTTTATAGTCCTGTCGGGTTTCGCCACCTCTGACTTGAGCGTCGATTTTTGTGATGCTCGTCAGGG
GGGCGGAGCCTATGGAAAAACGCCAGCAACGCGGCCTTTTTACGGTTCCTGGCCTTTTGCTGGCCTTTTG
CTCACATGTTCTTTCCTGCGTTATCCCCTGATTCTGTGGATAACCGTATTACCGCCTTTGAGTGAGCTGA
TACCGCTCGCCGCAGCCGAACGACCGAGCGCAGCGAGTCAGTGAGCGAGGAAGCGGAAGAGCGCCCAATA
CGCAAACCGCCTCTCCCCGCGCGTTGGCCGATTCATTAATGCAGCAAGCTCATGGCTGACTAATTTTTTT
TATTTATGCAGAGGCCGAGGCCGCCTCGGCCTCTGAGCTATTCCAGAAGTAGTGAGGAGGCTTTTTTGGA
GGCCTAGGCTTTTGCAAAAAGCTCCCCGTGGCACGACAGGTTTCCCGACTGGAAAGCGGGCAGTGAGCGC
AACGCAATTAATGTGAGTTAGCTCACTCATTAGGCACCCCAGGCTTTACACTTTATGCTTCCGGCTCGTA
TGTTGTGTGGAATTGTGAGCGGATAACAATTTCACACAGGAAACAGCTATGACATGATTACGAATTTCAC
AAATAAAGCATTTTTTTCACTGCATTCTAGTTGTGGTTTGTCCAAACTCATCAATGTATCTTATCATGTC
TGGATCAACTGGATAACTCAAGCTAACCAAAATCATCCCAAACTTCCCACCCCATACCCTATTACCACTG
CCAATTACCTGTGGTTTCATTTACTCTAAACCTGTGATTCCTCTGAATTATTTTCATTTTAAAGAAATTG
TATTTGTTAAATATGTACTACAAACTTAGTAGTTGGAAGGGCTAATTCACTCCCAAAGAAGACAAGATAT
CCTTGATCTGTGGATCTACCACACACAAGGCTACTTCCCTGATTAGCAGAACTACACACCAGGGCCAGGG
GTCAGATATCCACTGACCTTTGGATGGTGCTACAAGCTAGTACCAGTTGAGCCAGATAAGGTAGAAGAGG
CCAATAAAGGAGAGAACACCAGCTTGTTACACCCTGTGAGCCTGCATGGGATGGATGACCCGGAGAGAGA
AGTGTTAGAGTGGAGGTTTGACAGCCGCCTAGCATTTCATCACGTGGCCCGAGAGCTGCATCCGGAGTAC
TTCAAGAACTGCTGATATCGAGCTTGCTACAAGGGACTTTCCGCTGGGGACTTTCCAGGGAGGCGTGGCC
TGGGCGGGACTGGGGAGTGGCGAGCCCTCAGATCCTGCATATAAGCAGCTGCTTTTTGCCTGTACTGGGT
CTCTCTGGTTAGACCAGATCTGAGCCTGGGAGCTCTCTGGCTAACTAGGGAACCCACTGCTTAAGCCTCA
ATAAAGCTTGCCTTGAGTGCTTCAAGTAGTGTGTGCCCGTCTGTTGTGTGACTCTGGTAACTAGAGATCC
CTCAGACCCTTTTAGTCAGTGTGGAAAATCTCTAGCAGTGGCGCCCGAACAGGGACTTGAAAGCGAAAGG
GAAACCAGAGGAGCTCTCTCGACGCAGGACTCGGCTTGCTGAAGCGCGCACGGCAAGAGGCGAGGGGCGG
CGACTGGTGAGTACGCCAAAAATTTTGACTAGCGGAGGCTAGAAGGAGAGAGATGGGTGCGAGAGCGTCA
GTATTAAGCGGGGGAGAATTAGATCGCGATGGGAAAAAATTCGGTTAAGGCCAGGGGGAAAGAAAAAATA
TAAATTAAAACATATAGTATGGGCAAGCAGGGAGCTAGAACGATTCGCAGTTAATCCTGGCCTGTTAGAA
ACATCAGAAGGCTGTAGACAAATACTGGGACAGCTACAACCATCCCTTCAGACAGGATCAGAAGAACTTA
GATCATTATATAATACAGTAGCAACCCTCTATTGTGTGCATCAAAGGATAGAGATAAAAGACACCAAGGA
AGCTTTAGACAAGATAGAGGAAGAGCAAAACAAAAGTAAGACCACCGCACAGCAAGCGGCCGGCCGCTGA
TCTTCAGACCTGGAGGAGGAGATATGAGGGACAATTGGAGAAGTGAATTATATAAATATAAAGTAGTAAA
AATTGAACCATTAGGAGTAGCACCCACCAAGGCAAAGAGAAGAGTGGTGCAGAGAGAAAAAAGAGCAGTG
GGAATAGGAGCTTTGTTCCTTGGGTTCTTGGGAGCAGCAGGAAGCACTATGGGCGCAGCGTCAATGACGC
TGACGGTACAGGCCAGACAATTATTGTCTGGTATAGTGCAGCAGCAGAACAATTTGCTGAGGGCTATTGA
GGCGCAACAGCATCTGTTGCAACTCACAGTCTGGGGCATCAAGCAGCTCCAGGCAAGAATCCTGGCTGTG
GAAAGATACCTAAAGGATCAACAGCTCCTGGGGATTTGGGGTTGCTCTGGAAAACTCATTTGCACCACTG
CTGTGCCTTGGAATGCTAGTTGGAGTAATAAATCTCTGGAACAGATTTGGAATCACACGACCTGGATGGA
GTGGGACAGAGAAATTAACAATTACACAAGCTTAATACACTCCTTAATTGAAGAATCGCAAAACCAGCAA
GAAAAGAATGAACAAGAATTATTGGAATTAGATAAATGGGCAAGTTTGTGGAATTGGTTTAACATAACAA
ATTGGCTGTGGTATATAAAATTATTCATAATGATAGTAGGAGGCTTGGTAGGTTTAAGAATAGTTTTTGC
TGTACTTTCTATAGTGAATAGAGTTAGGCAGGGATATTCACCATTATCGTTTCAGACCCACCTCCCAACC
CCGAGGGGACCCGACAGGCCCGAAGGAATAGAAGAAGAAGGTGGAGAGAGAGACAGAGACAGATCCATTC
GATTAGTGAACGGATCTCGACGGTATCGCCGAATTCACAAATGGCAGTATTCATCCACAATTTTAAAAGA
AAAGGGGGGATTGGGGGGTACAGTGCAGGGGAAAGAATAGTAGACATAATAGCAACAGACATACAAACTA
AAGAATTACAAAAACAAATTACAAAAATTCAAAATTTTCGGGTTTATTACAGGGACAGCAGAGATCCAGT
TTGGACTAGTCGTGAGGCTCCGGTGCCCGTCAGTGGGCAGAGCGCACATCGCCCACAGTCCCCGAGAAGT
TGGGGGGAGGGGTCGGCAATTGAACCGGTGCCTAGAGAAGGTGGCGCGGGGTAAACTGGGAAAGTGATGT
CGTGTACTGGCTCCGCCTTTTTCCCGAGGGTGGGGGAGAACCGTATATAAGTGCAGTAGTCGCCGTGAAC
GTTCTTTTTCGCAACGGGTTTGCCGCCAGAACACAGGTAAGTGCCGTGTGTGGTTCCCGCGGGCCTGGCC
TCTTTACGGGTTATGGCCCTTGCGTGCCTTGAATTACTTCCACCTGGCTGCAGTACGTGATTCTTGATCC
CGAGCTTCGGGTTGGAAGTGGGTGGGAGAGTTCGAGGCCTTGCGCTTAAGGAGCCCCTTCGCCTCGTGCT
TGAGTTGAGGCCTGGCCTGGGCGCTGGGGCCGCCGCGTGCGAATCTGGTGGCACCTTCGCGCCTGTCTCG
CTGCTTTCGATAAGTCTCTAGCCATTTAAAATTTTTGATGACCTGCTGCGACGCTTTTTTTCTGGCAAGA
TAGTCTTGTAAATGCGGGCCAAGATCTGCACACTGGTATTTCGGTTTTTGGGGCCGCGGGCGGCGACGGG
GCCCGTGCGTCCCAGCGCACATGTTCGGCGAGGCGGGGCCTGCGAGCGCGGCCACCGAGAATCGGACGGG
GGTAGTCTCAAGCTGGCCGGCCTGCTCTGGTGCCTGGCCTCGCGCCGCCGTGTATCGCCCCGCCCTGGGC
GGCAAGGCTGGCCCGGTCGGCACCAGTTGCGTGAGCGGAAAGATGGCCGCTTCCCGGCCCTGCTGCAGGG
AGCTCAAAATGGAGGACGCGGCGCTCGGGAGAGCGGGCGGGTGAGTCACCCACACAAAGGAAAAGGGCCT
TTCCGTCCTCAGCCGTCGCTTCATGTGACTCCACGGAGTACCGGGCGCCGTCCAGGCACCTCGATTAGTT
CTCGAGCTTTTGGAGTACGTCGTCTTTAGGTTGGGGGGAGGGGTTTTATGCGATGGAGTTTCCCCACACT
GAGTGGGTGGAGACTGAAGTTAGGCCAGCTTGGCACTTGATGTAATTCTCCTTGGAATTTGCCCTTTTTG
AGTTTGGATCTTGGTTCATTCTCAAGCCTCAGACAGTGGTTCAAAGTTTTTTTCTTCCATTTCAGGTGTC
GTGA
