>Addgene plasmid #116392 | pHAGE-FGFR4-M708I | depositor partial sequence | sequence record 219266 | insert
ATGCGGCTGCTGCTGGCCCTGTTGGGGGTCCTGCTGAGTGTGCCTGGGCCTCCAGTCTTGTCCCTGGAGG
CCTCTGAGGAAGTGGAGCTTGAGCCCTGCCTGGCTCCCAGCCTGGAGCAGCAAGAGCAGGAGCTGACAGT
AGCCCTTGGGCAGCCTGTGCGTCTGTGCTGTGGGCGGGCTGAGCGTGGTGGCCACTGGTACAAGGAGGGC
AGTCGCCTGGCACCTGCTGGCCGTGTACGGGGCTGGAGGGGCCGCCTAGAGATTGCCAGCTTCCTACCTG
AGGATGCTGGCCGCTACCTCTGCCTGGCACGAGGCTCCATGATCGTCCTGCAGAATCTCACCTTGATTAC
AGGTGACTCCTTGACCTCCAGCAACGATGATGAGGACCCCAAGTCCCATAGGGACCCCTCGAATAGGCAC
AGTTACCCCCAGCAAGCACCCTACTGGACACACCCCCAGCGCATGGAGAAGAAACTGCATGCAGTACCTG
CGGGGAACACCGTCAAGTTCCGCTGTCCAGCTGCAGGCAACCCCACGCCCACCATCCGCTGGCTTAAGGA
TGGACAGGCCTTTCATGGGGAGAACCGCATTGGAGGCATTCGGCTGCGCCATCAGCACTGGAGTCTCGTG
ATGGAGAGCGTGGTGCCCTCGGACCGCGGCACATACACCTGCCTGGTAGAGAACGCTGTGGGCAGCATCC
GCTATAACTACCTGCTAGATGTGCTGGAGCGGTCCCCGCACCGGCCCATCCTGCAGGCCGGGCTCCCGGC
CAACACCACAGCCGTGGTGGGCAGCGACGTGGAGCTGCTGTGCAAGGTGTACAGCGATGCCCAGCCCCAC
ATCCAGTGGCTGAAGCACATCGTCATCAACGGCAGCAGCTTCGGAGCCGACGGTTTCCCCTATGTGCAAG
TCCTAAAGACTGCAGACATCAATAGCTCAGAGGTGGAGGTCCTGTACCTGCGGAACGTGTCAGCCGAGGA
CGCAGGCGAGTACACCTGCCTCGCAGGCAATTCCATCGGCCTCTCCTACCAGTCTGCCTGGCTCACGGTG
CTGCCAGAGGAGGACCCCACATGGACCGCAGCAGCGCCCGAGGCCAGGTATACGGACATCATCCTGTACG
CGTCGGGCTCCCTGGCCTTGGCTGTGCTCCTGCTGCTGGCCGGGCTGTATCGAGGGCAGGCGCTCCACGG
CCGGCACCCCCGCCCGCCCGCCACTGTGCAGAAGCTCTCCCGCTTCCCTCTGGCCCGACAGTTCTCCCTG
GAGTCAGGCTCTTCCGGCAAGTCAAGCTCATCCCTGGTACGAGGCGTGCGTCTCTCCTCCAGCGGCCCCG
CCTTGCTCGCCGGCCTCGTGAGTCTAGATCTACCTCTCGACCCACTATGGGAGTTCCCCCGGGACAGGCT
GGTGCTTGGGAAGCCCCTAGGCGAGGGCTGCTTTGGCCAGGTAGTACGTGCAGAGGCCTTTGGCATGGAC
CCTGCCCGGCCTGACCAAGCCAGCACTGTGGCCGTCAAGATGCTCAAAGACAACGCCTCTGACAAGGACC
TGGCCGACCTGGTCTCGGAGATGGAGGTGATGAAGCTGATCGGCCGACACAAGAACATCATCAACCTGCT
TGGTGTCTGCACCCAGGAAGGGCCCCTGTACGTGATCGTGGAGTGCGCCGCCAAGGGAAACCTGCGGGAG
TTCCTGCGGGCCCGGCGCCCCCCAGGCCCCGACCTCAGCCCCGACGGTCCTCGGAGCAGTGAGGGGCCGC
TCTCCTTCCCAGTCCTGGTCTCCTGCGCCTACCAGGTGGCCCGAGGCATGCAGTATCTGGAGTCCCGGAA
GTGTATCCACCGGGACCTGGCTGCCCGCAATGTGCTGGTGACTGAGGACAATGTGATGAAGATTGCTGAC
TTTGGGCTGGCCCGCGGCGTCCACCACATTGACTACTATAAGAAAACCAGCAACGGCCGCCTGCCTGTGA
AGTGGATGGCGCCCGAGGCCTTGTTTGACCGGGTGTACACACACCAGAGTGACGTGTGGTCTTTTGGGAT
CCTGCTATGGGAGATCTTCACCCTCGGGGGCTCCCCGTATCCTGGCATCCCGGTGGAGGAGCTGTTCTCG
CTGCTGCGGGAGGGACATCGGATAGACCGACCCCCACACTGCCCCCCAGAGCTGTACGGGCTGATGCGTG
AGTGCTGGCACGCAGCGCCCTCCCAGAGGCCTACCTTCAAGCAGCTGGTGGAGGCGCTGGACAAGGTCCT
GCTGGCCGTCTCTGAGGAGTACCTCGACCTCCGCCTGACCTTCGGACCCTATTCCCCCTCTGGTGGGGAC
GCCAGCAGCACCTGCTCCTCCAGCGATTCTGTCTTCAGCCACGACCCCCTGCCATTGGGATCCAGCTCCT
TCCCCTTCGGGTCTGGGGTGCAGACATGA
